>Addgene plasmid #163903 | pChantico-pAS-Firefly | addgene full sequence | sequence record 322410 | Addgene NGS Result
GATAAGGATCCGGTCATTCAGTAAATATAAATGCAGATAGCCTACGTTCTGAAAGTGGGGTTCTAGGGTC
CCTTGGTTAGTTTTAAAAATTCAAAGTCACTTTGAGTTTTGTTTTGTTTTGTTTTGTTTTAAAGCTTGAG
AGTGGCCGTGCAGAGCAAAGTTGTCCAATTAAGTTTATATCAGTGACAGATGGGCTTATCAGACCTTCGC
TCTCAGACAGTAGCCATGGAACACTTAGCTGCTGCCTCCCGAAAGTGCAAGCAGACCAGTTCAGGATCTG
AAGCTTTGTTTTGGTTTGACTTAAATGTAAGTGCAAACAGTCGCTGTGGGGTGTGTGTGTGTGTGTGTGT
GTGATACTGGCCGATGCAGGCTGAGAGTAGGGGTGTCTCACTCCTGACTGCGTACTCCCCCTCTGTTTTA
CACAGGCTTATTTACTGTTACACGGAGACTTTTCTTCGAACTGTTAAACTCTTGGCTGAGTTTGTGTGGA
GTATGAGGCAAATCTCTAACCGCAAGCATGCAGTGGAAAGATTAGGCATACTTTTGAAACGAGTTTGTGT
ACCAGATCATATTCTTGGCTCAAGAAAGAAAAAGAAAGGGGGCTGGGGAAAGGCTTGTGGTTGCTACTCT
GGGAACTAAAGAATTCAAAAGGCTTGTTCTCCATGTTTCGTAGACACAGACATCTGGAATTGTTGTTTTA
AAATTACAAGCAATTGTGTATGCTTTGTTACTGCAACACTTATTCAGAGGCAAGGACATAGGTGCCACTG
TTGTCAGAAAGCCAGATGTCCTTTCCTTAAATTGGCCTGCCTGGCTGCTGGCGCCTGGGTGTCAGCAGAC
ACTTTGGGAATCTCAGTTAGCGGTACTGCATGGATATAGTGCATCTGCTTCTCACACTTCTGCCAACCTT
GTGTATTGGTTTGCTTCTCTCCATGGTGTTAAAACAATGACTGAAAGCGTCTTGGGTAGGGCAAGGGTAT
ATTTAGCTTATAGTTGCACATGACAGTCCATCGTCAAGGGAGAGCATGGCGGGAACTCAAGGACTTTGAG
GAGGAACTGAAGCACAGGCATAGAGGCTGTTCCTCACTGGCTTGCTCCCCAGGGCTTGCTCAGCTAGCTG
TCTTACAGAGCCCAGAACCGAGGTTCTCTTTTCCCAGTTGTCTCTAGAATAAAAGATCTTTATTTTCATT
AGATCTGTGTGTTGGTTTTTTGTGTGGGGGCCCGAACTTGTTTATTGCAGCTTATAATGGTTACAAATAA
AGCAATAGCATCACAAATTTCACAAATAAAGCATTTTTTTCACTGCATTCTAGTTGTGGTTTGTCCAAAC
TCATCAATGTATCTTATCATGTCTGGATCCATCGATGCTGTAAGTCTGCAGAAATTGATGATCTATTAAA
CAATAAAGATGTCCACTAAAATGGAAGTTTTTCCTGTCATACTTTGTTAAGAAGGGTGAGAACAGAGTAC
CTACATTTTGAATGGAAGGATTGGAGCTACGGGGGTGGGGGTGGGGTGGGATTAGATAAATGCCTGCTCT
TTACTGAAGGCTCTTTACTATTGCTTTATGATAATGTTTCATAGTTGGATATCATAATTTAAACAAGCAA
AACCAAATTAAGGGCCAGCTCATTCCTCCCACTCATGATCTATAGATCTATAGATCTCTCGTGGGATCAT
TGTTTTTCTCTTGATTCCCACTTTGTGGTTCTAAGTACTGTGGTTTCCAAATGTGTCAGTTTCATAGCCT
GAAGAACGAGATCAGCAGCCTCTGTTCCACATACACTTCATTCTCAGTATTGTTTTGCCAAGTTCTAATT
CCATCAGAACCTCGAGTTTAAACGTGAAGTTCCGATATCAAGATCTGGCCTCGGCGGCCAAGCTTAGACA
CTAGAGGGTATATAATGGAAGCTCGACTTCCAGCTTGGCAATCCGGTACTGTTGGTAAAGCCACCATGGA
AGATGCCAAAAACATTAAGAAGGGCCCAGCGCCATTCTACCCACTCGAAGACGGGACCGCCGGCGAGCAG
CTGCACAAAGCCATGAAGCGCTACGCCCTGGTGCCCGGCACCATCGCCTTTACCGACGCACATATCGAGG
TGGACATTACCTACGCCGAGTACTTCGAGATGAGCGTTCGGCTGGCAGAAGCTATGAAGCGCTATGGGCT
GAATACAAACCATCGGATCGTGGTGTGCAGCGAGAATAGCTTGCAGTTCTTCATGCCCGTGTTGGGTGCC
CTGTTCATCGGTGTGGCTGTGGCCCCAGCTAACGACATCTACAACGAGCGCGAGCTGCTGAACAGCATGG
GCATCAGCCAGCCCACCGTCGTATTCGTGAGCAAGAAAGGGCTGCAAAAGATCCTCAACGTGCAAAAGAA
GCTACCGATCATACAAAAGATCATCATCATGGATAGCAAGACCGACTACCAGGGCTTCCAAAGCATGTAC
ACCTTCGTGACTTCCCATTTGCCACCCGGCTTCAACGAGTACGACTTCGTGCCCGAGAGCTTCGACCGGG
ACAAAACCATCGCCCTGATCATGAACAGTAGTGGCAGTACCGGATTGCCCAAGGGCGTAGCCCTACCGCA
CCGCACCGCTTGTGTCCGATTCAGTCATGCCCGCGACCCCATCTTCGGCAACCAGATCATCCCCGACACC
GCTATCCTCAGCGTGGTGCCATTTCACCACGGCTTCGGCATGTTCACCACGCTGGGCTACTTGATCTGCG
GCTTTCGGGTCGTGCTCATGTACCGCTTCGAGGAGGAGCTATTCTTGCGCAGCTTGCAAGACTATAAGAT
TCAATCTGCCCTGCTGGTGCCCACACTATTTAGCTTCTTCGCTAAGAGCACTCTCATCGACAAGTACGAC
CTAAGCAACTTGCACGAGATCGCCAGCGGCGGGGCGCCGCTCAGCAAGGAGGTAGGTGAGGCCGTGGCCA
AACGCTTCCACCTACCAGGCATCCGCCAGGGCTACGGCCTGACAGAAACAACCAGCGCCATTCTGATCAC
CCCCGAAGGGGACGACAAGCCTGGCGCAGTAGGCAAGGTGGTGCCCTTCTTCGAGGCTAAGGTGGTGGAC
TTGGACACCGGTAAGACACTGGGTGTGAACCAGCGCGGCGAGCTGTGCGTCCGTGGCCCCATGATCATGA
GCGGCTACGTTAACAACCCCGAGGCTACAAACGCTCTCATCGACAAGGACGGCTGGCTGCACAGCGGCGA
CATCGCCTACTGGGACGAGGACGAGCACTTCTTCATCGTGGACCGGCTGAAGAGCCTGATCAAATACAAG
GGCTACCAGGTAGCCCCAGCCGAACTGGAGAGCATCCTGCTGCAACACCCCAACATCTTCGACGCCGGGG
TCGCCGGCCTGCCCGACGACGATGCCGGCGAGCTGCCCGCCGCAGTCGTCGTGCTGGAACACGGTAAAAC
CATGACCGAGAAGGAGATCGTGGACTATGTGGCCAGCCAGGTTACAACCGCCAAGAAGCTGCGCGGTGGT
GTTGTGTTCGTGGACGAGGTGCCTAAAGGACTGACCGGCAAGTTGGACGCCCGCAAGATCCGCGAGATTC
TCATTAAGGCCAAGAAGGGCGGCAAGATCGCCGTGTAATAATTCTAGAGTCGGGGCGGCCGGCCGCTTCG
AGCAGACATGATAAGATACATTGATGAGTTTGGACAAACCACAACTAGAATGCAGTGAAAAAAATGCTTT
ATTTGTGAAATTTGTGATGCTATTGCTTTATTTGTAACCATTATAAGCTGCAATAAACAAGTTAACAACA
ACAATTGCATTCATTTTATGTTTCAGGTTCAGGGGGAGGTGTGGGAGGTTTTTTAAAGCAAGTAAAACCT
CTACAAATGTGGTAAAATCGATAAGGATCCGTCGACCGATGCCCTTGAGAGCCTTCAACCCAGTCAGCTC
CTTCCGGTGGGCGCGGGGCATGACTATCGTCGCCGCACTTATGACTGTCTTCTTTATCATGCAACTCGTA
GGACAGGTGCCGGCAGCGCTCTTCCGCTTCCTCGCTCACTGACTCGCTGCGCTCGGTCGTTCGGCTGCGG
CGAGCGGTATCAGCTCACTCAAAGGCGGTAATACGGTTATCCACAGAATCAGGGGATAACGCAGGAAAGA
ACATGTGAGCAAAAGGCCAGCAAAAGGCCAGGAACCGTAAAAAGGCCGCGTTGCTGGCGTTTTTCCATAG
GCTCCGCCCCCCTGACGAGCATCACAAAAATCGACGCTCAAGTCAGAGGTGGCGAAACCCGACAGGACTA
TAAAGATACCAGGCGTTTCCCCCTGGAAGCTCCCTCGTGCGCTCTCCTGTTCCGACCCTGCCGCTTACCG
GATACCTGTCCGCCTTTCTCCCTTCGGGAAGCGTGGCGCTTTCTCATAGCTCACGCTGTAGGTATCTCAG
TTCGGTGTAGGTCGTTCGCTCCAAGCTGGGCTGTGTGCACGAACCCCCCGTTCAGCCCGACCGCTGCGCC
TTATCCGGTAACTATCGTCTTGAGTCCAACCCGGTAAGACACGACTTATCGCCACTGGCAGCAGCCACTG
GTAACAGGATTAGCAGAGCGAGGTATGTAGGCGGTGCTACAGAGTTCTTGAAGTGGTGGCCTAACTACGG
CTACACTAGAAGAACAGTATTTGGTATCTGCGCTCTGCTGAAGCCAGTTACCTTCGGAAAAAGAGTTGGT
AGCTCTTGATCCGGCAAACAAACCACCGCTGGTAGCGGTGGTTTTTTTGTTTGCAAGCAGCAGATTACGC
GCAGAAAAAAAGGATCTCAAGAAGATCCTTTGATCTTTTCTACGGGGTCTGACGCTCAGTGGAACGAAAA
CTCACGTTAAGGGATTTTGGTCATGAGATTATCAAAAAGGATCTTCACCTAGATCCTTTTAAATTAAAAA
TGAAGTTTTAAATCAATCTAAAGTATATATGAGTAAACTTGGTCTGACAGCGGCCGCAAATGCTAAACCA
CTGCAGTGGTTACCAGTGCTTGATCAGTGAGGCACCGATCTCAGCGATCTGCCTATTTCGTTCGTCCATA
GTGGCCTGACTCCCCGTCGTGTAGATCACTACGATTCGTGAGGGCTTACCATCAGGCCCCAGCGCAGCAA
TGATGCCGCGAGAGCCGCGTTCACCGGCCCCCGATTTGTCAGCAATGAACCAGCCAGCAGGGAGGGCCGA
GCGAAGAAGTGGTCCTGCTACTTTGTCCGCCTCCATCCAGTCTATGAGCTGCTGTCGTGATGCTAGAGTA
AGAAGTTCGCCAGTGAGTAGTTTCCGAAGAGTTGTGGCCATTGCTACTGGCATCGTGGTATCACGCTCGT
CGTTCGGTATGGCTTCGTTCAACTCTGGTTCCCAGCGGTCAAGCCGGGTCACATGATCACCCATATTATG
AAGAAATGCAGTCAGCTCCTTAGGGCCTCCGATCGTTGTCAGAAGTAAGTTGGCCGCGGTGTTGTCGCTC
ATGGTAATGGCAGCACTACACAATTCTCTTACCGTCATGCCATCCGTAAGATGCTTTTCCGTGACCGGCG
AGTACTCAACCAAGTCGTTTTGTGAGTAGTGTATACGGCGACCAAGCTGCTCTTGCCCGGCGTCTATACG
GGACAACACCGCGCCACATAGCAGTACTTTGAAAGTGCTCATCATCGGGAATCGTTCTTCGGGGCGGAAA
GACTCAAGGATCTTGCCGCTATTGAGATCCAGTTCGATATAGCCCACTCTTGCACCCAGTTGATCTTCAG
CATCTTTTACTTTCACCAGCGTTTCGGGGTGTGCAAAAACAGGCAAGCAAAATGCCGCAAAGAAGGGAAT
GAGTGCGACACGAAAATGTTGGATGCTCATACTCGTCCTTTTTCAATATTATTGAAGCATTTATCAGGGT
TACTAGTACGTCTCTCAAGGATAAGTAAGTAATATTAAGGTACGGGAGGTATTGGACAGGCCGCAATAAA
ATATCTTTATTTTCATTACATCTGTGTGTTGGTTTTTTGTGTGAATCGATAGTACTAACATACGCTCTCC
ATCAAAACAAAACGAAACAAAACAAACTAGCAAAATAGGCTGTCCCCAGTGCAAGTGCAGGTGCCAGAAC
ATTTCTCTGGCCTAACTGGCCGGTACCTGAGCTCGCTAGCCTCGAGGATATC
Features (pLannotate 1.2.2; 14 found; start..end, strand, type, name):
    108..130     -  misc_feature   pause site (fragment): RNA polymerase II transcriptional pause signal from the human α2 globin gene
   1168..1216    +  polyA_signal   poly(A) signal: synthetic polyadenylation signal
   1225..1359    +  polyA_signal   SV40 poly(A) signal: SV40 polyadenylation signal
   1368..1829    +  polyA_signal   PGK poly(A) signal: mouse phosphoglycerate kinase 1 polyadenylation signal
   1892..1923    +  promoter       minP: minimal TATA-box promoter with low basal activity
   1956..3608    +  CDS            luciferase: firefly luciferase synthetic luc2 version of the luciferase gene
   3652..3773    -  polyA_signal   SV40 poly(A) signal: SV40 polyadenylation signal
   3796..3864    -  CDS            large T antigen (fragment): large T antigen from SV40 (simian virus 40)
   3880..4012    +  CDS            TcR (fragment): tetracycline efflux protein; tet; confers resistance to tetracycline
   4192..4780    -  rep_origin     ori: high-copy-number ColE1/pMB1/pBR322/pUC origin of replication
   4980..5840    -  CDS            AmpR: β-lactamase confers resistance to ampicillin, carbenicillin, and related antibiotics
   5841..5882    -  promoter       AmpR promoter (fragment): bla
   5945..5993    +  polyA_signal   poly(A) signal: synthetic polyadenylation signal
   6007..6098    +  misc_feature   pause site: RNA polymerase II transcriptional pause signal from the human α2 globin gene
