[The description below was written by a language model from this plasmid's Addgene catalogue record and pLannotate feature annotations shown in this document.]
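Description:
pChantico-pAS-Firefly is a firefly luciferase reporter plasmid built on the pGL4.23-GW backbone for testing the mouse Chantico lncRNA locus in transfected cells. It is maintained in E. coli as a high-copy plasmid through a ColE1/pUC-type origin and is selected with ampicillin via the β-lactamase (AmpR) gene. As is typical of the pGL4 series, a synthetic poly(A) signal and an RNA polymerase II pause site from the human α2 globin gene sit upstream of the cloning region, where they limit spurious read-through transcription from the backbone into the reporter.

The payload, assembled by Gibson cloning, consists of the mouse Chantico lncRNA promoter followed immediately by a triple polyadenylation cassette. The annotation resolves this cassette as a synthetic poly(A) signal, an SV40 poly(A) signal and the mouse PGK poly(A) signal in tandem. The Chantico promoter itself is not called out as a feature, but it presumably lies in the unannotated stretch just upstream of the cassette. Downstream of the cassette are the minP minimal TATA-box promoter, which has low basal activity, and the synthetic luc2 firefly luciferase coding sequence, terminated by an SV40 poly(A) signal. Short annotated fragments of SV40 large T antigen and TcR appear to be backbone remnants rather than functional genes.

In this arrangement, transcripts starting at the Chantico promoter should be terminated early by the three stacked poly(A) signals before they extend toward the reporter. This likely lets luciferase output distinguish the effect of the promoter DNA element from any effect of lncRNA transcription or the transcript itself, presumably by comparison with a matching construct lacking the pAS insertion. The associated work concerns Chantico's regulation of Cxcl1 chemokine transcription.
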