Addgene plasmid #163903: pChantico-pAS-Firefly
Purpose: Luciferase reporter for Chantico lncRNA with triple pAS insertion downstream of the promoter
Depositing lab: Alexander Ruthenburg. Depositing organization: University of Chicago. Publication: The cardiac lncRNA Chantico directly regulates Cxcl1 chemokine transcription. Hall JM, Kainth AS, Rowton MJ, Lu E, Haddad G, Keplinger AJ, Šćepanović J , Perez-Cervantes C, Chan SSK, Piccirilli JA, Moskowitz IP, Ruthenburg AJ. bioRxiv 2021.12.23.474040 10.1101/2021.12.23.474040.
Backbone
  Vector backbone: pGL4.23-GW
  Vector type: Luciferase
Growth in bacteria
  Bacterial resistance: Ampicillin, 100 μg/mL
  Growth temperature: 37°C
  Growth strain: DH5alpha
  Copy number: High Copy
Gene/Insert
  Gene/Insert name: Luciferase
  Species: Firefly
  Promoter: Chantico
  Cloning method: Gibson Cloning
Terms and licenses: Academic/Nonprofit Terms; Industry Terms: Not Available to Industry
Depositor comments: The mouse Chantico lncRNA promoter and an immediate downstream triple pAS sequence was inserted upstream of the Firefly luciferase gene. Please visit https://www.biorxiv.org/content/10.1101/2021.12.23.474040v1 for bioRxiv preprint.
How to cite: pChantico-pAS-Firefly was a gift from Alexander Ruthenburg (Addgene plasmid # 163903 ; http://n2t.net/addgene:163903 ; RRID:Addgene_163903)
